>Addgene plasmid #72269 | pET302-6His-dCas9-Halo | addgene full sequence | sequence record 275141 | Addgene NGS Result
GCCGGTGATGCCGGCCACGATGCGTCCGGCGTAGAGGATCGAGATCTCGATCCCGCGAAATTAATACGAC
TCACTATAGGGGAATTGTGAGCGGATAACAATTCCCCTCTAGAAATAATTTTGTTTAAACTTTAAGAAGG
AGATATACTATGCATCATCATCATCATCACGTGGATAAGAAATACTCAATAGGCTTAGCTATCGGCACAA
ATAGCGTCGGATGGGCGGTGATCACTGATGAATATAAGGTTCCGTCTAAAAAGTTCAAGGTTCTGGGAAA
TACAGACCGCCACAGTATCAAAAAAAATCTTATAGGGGCTCTTTTATTTGACAGTGGAGAGACAGCGGAA
GCGACTCGTCTCAAACGGACAGCTCGTAGAAGGTATACACGTCGGAAGAATCGTATTTGTTATCTACAGG
AGATTTTTTCAAATGAGATGGCGAAAGTAGATGATAGTTTCTTTCATCGACTTGAAGAGTCTTTTTTGGT
GGAAGAAGACAAGAAGCATGAACGTCATCCTATTTTTGGAAATATAGTAGATGAAGTTGCTTATCATGAG
AAATATCCAACTATCTATCATCTGCGAAAAAAATTGGTAGATTCTACTGATAAAGCGGATTTGCGCTTAA
TCTATTTGGCCTTAGCGCATATGATTAAGTTTCGTGGTCATTTTTTGATTGAGGGAGATTTAAATCCTGA
TAATAGTGATGTGGACAAACTATTTATCCAGTTGGTACAAACCTACAATCAATTATTTGAAGAAAACCCT
ATTAACGCAAGTGGAGTAGATGCTAAAGCGATTCTTTCTGCACGATTGAGTAAATCAAGACGATTAGAAA
ATCTCATTGCTCAGCTCCCCGGTGAGAAGAAAAATGGCTTATTTGGGAATCTCATTGCTTTGTCATTGGG
TTTGACCCCTAATTTTAAATCAAATTTTGATTTGGCAGAAGATGCTAAATTACAGCTTTCAAAAGATACT
TACGATGATGATTTAGATAATTTATTGGCGCAAATTGGAGATCAATATGCTGATTTGTTTTTGGCAGCTA
AGAATTTATCAGATGCTATTTTACTTTCAGATATCCTAAGAGTAAATACTGAAATAACTAAGGCTCCCCT
ATCAGCTTCAATGATTAAACGCTACGATGAACATCATCAAGACTTGACTCTTTTAAAAGCTTTAGTTCGA
CAACAACTTCCAGAAAAGTATAAAGAAATCTTTTTTGATCAATCAAAAAACGGATATGCAGGTTATATTG
ATGGGGGAGCTAGCCAAGAAGAATTTTATAAATTTATCAAACCAATTTTAGAAAAAATGGATGGTACTGA
GGAATTATTGGTGAAACTAAATCGTGAAGATTTGCTGCGCAAGCAACGGACCTTTGACAACGGCTCTATT
CCCCATCAAATTCACTTGGGTGAGCTGCATGCTATTTTGAGAAGACAAGAAGACTTTTATCCATTTTTAA
AAGACAATCGTGAGAAGATTGAAAAAATCTTGACTTTTCGAATTCCTTATTATGTTGGTCCATTGGCGCG
TGGCAATAGTCGTTTTGCATGGATGACTCGGAAGTCTGAAGAAACAATTACCCCATGGAATTTTGAAGAA
GTTGTCGATAAAGGTGCTTCAGCTCAATCATTTATTGAACGCATGACAAACTTTGATAAAAATCTTCCAA
ATGAAAAAGTACTACCAAAACATAGTTTGCTTTATGAGTATTTTACGGTTTATAACGAATTGACAAAGGT
CAAATATGTTACTGAAGGAATGCGAAAACCAGCATTTCTTTCAGGTGAACAGAAGAAAGCCATTGTTGAT
TTACTCTTCAAAACAAATCGAAAAGTAACCGTTAAGCAATTAAAAGAAGATTATTTCAAAAAAATAGAAT
GTTTTGATAGTGTTGAAATTTCAGGAGTTGAAGATAGATTTAATGCTTCATTAGGTACCTACCATGATTT
GCTAAAAATTATTAAAGATAAAGATTTTTTGGATAATGAAGAAAATGAAGATATCTTAGAGGATATTGTT
TTAACATTGACCTTATTTGAAGATAGGGAGATGATTGAGGAAAGACTTAAAACATATGCTCACCTCTTTG
ATGATAAGGTGATGAAACAGCTTAAACGTCGCCGTTATACTGGTTGGGGACGTTTGTCTCGAAAATTGAT
TAATGGTATTAGGGATAAGCAATCTGGCAAAACAATATTAGATTTTTTGAAATCAGATGGTTTTGCCAAT
CGCAATTTTATGCAGCTGATCCATGATGATAGTTTGACATTTAAAGAAGACATTCAAAAAGCACAAGTGT
CTGGACAAGGCGATAGTTTACATGAACATATTGCAAATTTAGCTGGTAGCCCTGCTATTAAAAAAGGTAT
TTTACAGACTGTAAAAGTTGTTGATGAATTGGTCAAAGTAATGGGGCGGCATAAGCCAGAAAATATCGTT
ATTGAAATGGCACGTGAAAATCAGACAACTCAAAAGGGCCAGAAAAATTCGCGAGAGCGTATGAAACGAA
TCGAAGAAGGTATCAAAGAATTAGGAAGTCAGATTCTTAAAGAGCATCCTGTTGAAAATACTCAATTGCA
AAATGAAAAGCTCTATCTCTATTATCTCCAAAATGGAAGAGACATGTATGTGGACCAAGAATTAGATATT
AATCGTTTAAGTGATTATGATGTCGATGCCATTGTTCCACAAAGTTTCCTTAAAGACGATTCAATAGACA
ATAAGGTCTTAACGCGTTCTGATAAAAATCGTGGTAAATCGGATAACGTTCCAAGTGAAGAAGTAGTCAA
AAAGATGAAAAACTATTGGAGACAACTTCTAAACGCCAAGTTAATCACTCAACGTAAGTTTGATAATTTA
ACGAAAGCTGAACGTGGAGGTTTGAGTGAACTTGATAAAGCTGGTTTTATCAAACGCCAATTGGTTGAAA
CTCGCCAAATCACTAAGCATGTGGCACAAATTTTGGATAGTCGCATGAATACTAAATACGATGAAAATGA
TAAACTTATTCGAGAGGTTAAAGTGATTACCTTAAAATCTAAATTAGTTTCTGACTTCCGAAAAGATTTC
CAATTCTATAAAGTACGTGAGATTAACAATTACCATCATGCCCATGATGCGTATCTAAATGCCGTCGTTG
GAACTGCTTTGATTAAGAAATATCCAAAACTTGAATCGGAGTTTGTCTATGGTGATTATAAAGTTTATGA
TGTTCGTAAAATGATTGCTAAGTCTGAGCAAGAAATAGGCAAAGCAACCGCAAAATATTTCTTTTACTCT
AATATCATGAACTTCTTCAAAACAGAAATTACACTTGCAAATGGAGAGATTCGCAAACGCCCTCTAATCG
AAACTAATGGGGAAACTGGAGAAATTGTCTGGGATAAAGGGCGAGATTTTGCCACAGTGCGCAAAGTATT
GTCCATGCCCCAAGTCAATATTGTCAAGAAAACAGAAGTACAGACAGGCGGATTCTCCAAGGAGTCAATT
TTACCAAAAAGAAATTCGGACAAGCTTATTGCTCGTAAAAAAGACTGGGATCCAAAAAAATATGGTGGTT
TTGATAGTCCAACGGTAGCTTATTCAGTCCTAGTGGTTGCTAAGGTGGAAAAAGGGAAATCGAAGAAGTT
AAAATCCGTTAAAGAGTTACTAGGGATCACAATTATGGAAAGAAGTTCCTTTGAAAAAAATCCGATTGAC
TTTTTAGAAGCTAAAGGATATAAGGAAGTTAAAAAAGACTTAATCATTAAACTACCTAAATATAGTCTTT
TTGAGTTAGAAAACGGTCGTAAACGGATGCTGGCTAGTGCCGGAGAATTACAAAAAGGAAATGAGCTGGC
TCTGCCAAGCAAATATGTGAATTTTTTATATTTAGCTAGTCATTATGAAAAGTTGAAGGGTAGTCCAGAA
GATAACGAACAAAAACAATTGTTTGTGGAGCAGCATAAGCATTATTTAGATGAGATTATTGAGCAAATCA
GTGAATTTTCTAAGCGTGTTATTTTAGCAGATGCCAATTTAGATAAAGTTCTTAGTGCATATAACAAACA
TAGAGACAAACCAATACGTGAACAAGCAGAAAATATTATTCATTTATTTACGTTGACGAATCTTGGAGCT
CCCGCTGCTTTTAAATATTTTGATACAACAATTGATCGTAAACGATATACGTCTACAAAAGAAGTTTTAG
ATGCCACTCTTATCCATCAATCCATCACTGGTCTTTATGAAACACGCATTGATTTGAGTCAGCTAGGAGG
TGACGGTGGCTCCAGATCTGCAGAAATCGGTACTGGCTTTCCATTCGACCCCCATTATGTGGAAGTCCTG
GGCGAGCGCATGCACTACGTCGATGTTGGTCCGCGCGATGGCACCCCTGTGCTGTTCCTGCACGGTAACC
CGACCTCCTCCTACGTGTGGCGCAACATCATCCCGCATGTTGCACCGACCCATCGCTGCATTGCTCCAGA
CCTGATCGGTATGGGCAAATCCGACAAACCAGACCTGGGTTATTTCTTCGACGACCACGTCCGCTTCATG
GATGCCTTCATCGAAGCCCTGGGTCTGGAAGAGGTCGTCCTGGTCATTCACGACTGGGGCTCCGCTCTGG
GTTTCCACTGGGCCAAGCGCAATCCAGAGCGCGTCAAAGGTATTGCATTTATGGAGTTCATCCGCCCTAT
CCCGACCTGGGACGAATGGCCAGAATTTGCCCGCGAGACCTTCCAGGCCTTCCGCACCACCGACGTCGGC
CGCAAGCTGATCATCGATCAGAACGTTTTTATCGAGGGTACGCTGCCGATGGGTGTCGTCCGCCCGCTGA
CTGAAGTCGAGATGGACCATTACCGCGAGCCGTTCCTGAATCCTGTTGACCGCGAGCCACTGTGGCGCTT
CCCAAACGAGCTGCCAATCGCCGGTGAGCCAGCGAACATCGTCGCGCTGGTCGAAGAATACATGGACTGG
CTGCACCAGTCCCCTGTCCCGAAGCTGCTGTTCTGGGGCACCCCAGGCGTTCTGATCCCACCGGCCGAAG
CCGCTCGCCTGGCCAAAAGCCTGCCTAACTGCAAGGCTGTGGACATCGGCCCGGGTCTGAATCTGCTGCA
AGAAGACAACCCGGACCTGATCGGCAGCGAGATCGCGCGCTGGCTGTCTACTCTGGAGATTTCCGGTTAA
TAGCTCGAGATCGATGATATTCGAGCCTAGGTATAATCGGATCCGGCTGCTAACAAAGCCCGAAAGGAAG
CTGAGTTGGCTGCTGCCACCGCTGAGCAATAACTAGCATAACCCCTTGGGGCCTCTAAACGGGTCTTGAG
GGGTTTTTTGCTGAAAGGAGGAACTATATCCGGATATCCCGCAAGAGGCCCGGCAGTACCGGCATAACCA
AGCCTATGCCTACAGCATCCAGGGTGACGGTGCCGAGGATGACGATGAGCGCATTGTTAGATTTCATACA
CGGTGCCTGACTGCGTTAGCAATTTAACTGTGATAAACTACCGCATTAAAGCTAGCTTATCGATGATAAG
CTGTCAAACATGAGAATTAATTCTTGAAGACGAAAGGGCCTCGTGATACGCCTATTTTTATAGGTTAATG
TCATGATAATAATGGTTTCTTAGACGTCAGGTGGCACTTTTCGGGGAAATGTGCGCGGAACCCCTATTTG
TTTATTTTTCTAAATACATTCAAATATGTATCCGCTCATGAGACAATAACCCTGATAAATGCTTCAATAA
TATTGAAAAAGGAAGAGTATGAGTATTCAACATTTCCGTGTCGCCCTTATTCCCTTTTTTGCGGCATTTT
GCCTTCCTGTTTTTGCTCACCCAGAAACGCTGGTGAAAGTAAAAGATGCTGAAGATCAGTTGGGTGCACG
AGTGGGTTACATCGAACTGGATCTCAACAGCGGTAAGATCCTTGAGAGTTTTCGCCCCGAAGAACGTTTT
CCAATGATGAGCACTTTTAAAGTTCTGCTATGTGGCGCGGTATTATCCCGTGTTGACGCCGGGCAAGAGC
AACTCGGTCGCCGCATACACTATTCTCAGAATGACTTGGTTGAGTACTCACCAGTCACAGAAAAGCATCT
TACGGATGGCATGACAGTAAGAGAATTATGCAGTGCTGCCATAACCATGAGTGATAACACTGCGGCCAAC
TTACTTCTGACAACGATCGGAGGACCGAAGGAGCTAACCGCTTTTTTGCACAACATGGGGGATCATGTAA
CTCGCCTTGATCGTTGGGAACCGGAGCTGAATGAAGCCATACCAAACGACGAGCGTGACACCACGATGCC
TGCAGCAATGGCAACAACGTTGCGCAAACTATTAACTGGCGAACTACTTACTCTAGCTTCCCGGCAACAA
TTAATAGACTGGATGGAGGCGGATAAAGTTGCAGGACCACTTCTGCGCTCGGCCCTTCCGGCTGGCTGGT
TTATTGCTGATAAATCTGGAGCCGGTGAGCGTGGGTCTCGCGGTATCATTGCAGCACTGGGGCCAGATGG
TAAGCCCTCCCGTATCGTAGTTATCTACACGACGGGGAGTCAGGCAACTATGGATGAACGAAATAGACAG
ATCGCTGAGATAGGTGCCTCACTGATTAAGCATTGGTAACTGTCAGACCAAGTTTACTCATATATACTTT
AGATTGATTTAAAACTTCATTTTTAATTTAAAAGGATCTAGGTGAAGATCCTTTTTGATAATCTCATGAC
CAAAATCCCTTAACGTGAGTTTTCGTTCCACTGAGCGTCAGACCCCGTAGAAAAGATCAAAGGATCTTCT
TGAGATCCTTTTTTTCTGCGCGTAATCTGCTGCTTGCAAACAAAAAAACCACCGCTACCAGCGGTGGTTT
GTTTGCCGGATCAAGAGCTACCAACTCTTTTTCCGAAGGTAACTGGCTTCAGCAGAGCGCAGATACCAAA
TACTGTCCTTCTAGTGTAGCCGTAGTTAGGCCACCACTTCAAGAACTCTGTAGCACCGCCTACATACCTC
GCTCTGCTAATCCTGTTACCAGTGGCTGCTGCCAGTGGCGATAAGTCGTGTCTTACCGGGTTGGACTCAA
GACGATAGTTACCGGATAAGGCGCAGCGGTCGGGCTGAACGGGGGGTTCGTGCACACAGCCCAGCTTGGA
GCGAACGACCTACACCGAACTGAGATACCTACAGCGTGAGCTATGAGAAAGCGCCACGCTTCCCGAAGGG
AGAAAGGCGGACAGGTATCCGGTAAGCGGCAGGGTCGGAACAGGAGAGCGCACGAGGGAGCTTCCAGGGG
GAAACGCCTGGTATCTTTATAGTCCTGTCGGGTTTCGCCACCTCTGACTTGAGCGTCGATTTTTGTGATG
CTCGTCAGGGGGGCGGAGCCTATGGAAAAACGCCAGCAACGCGGCCTTTTTACGGTTCCTGGCCTTTTGC
TGGCCTTTTGCTCACATGTTCTTTCCTGCGTTATCCCCTGATTCTGTGGATAACCGTATTACCGCCTTTG
AGTGAGCTGATACCGCTCGCCGCAGCCGAACGACCGAGCGCAGCGAGTCAGTGAGCGAGGAAGCGGAAGA
GCGCCTGATGCGGTATTTTCTCCTTACGCATCTGTGCGGTATTTCACACCGCAATGGTGCACTCTCAGTA
CAATCTGCTCTGATGCCGCATAGTTAAGCCAGTATACACTCCGCTATCGCTACGTGACTGGGTCATGGCT
GCGCCCCGACACCCGCCAACACCCGCTGACGCGCCCTGACGGGCTTGTCTGCTCCCGGCATCCGCTTACA
GACAAGCTGTGACCGTCTCCGGGAGCTGCATGTGTCAGAGGTTTTCACCGTCATCACCGAAACGCGCGAG
GCAGCTGCGGTAAAGCTCATCAGCGTGGTCGTGAAGCGATTCACAGATGTCTGCCTGTTCATCCGCGTCC
AGCTCGTTGAGTTTCTCCAGAAGCGTTAATGTCTGGCTTCTGATAAAGCGGGCCATGTTAAGGGCGGTTT
TTTCCTGTTTGGTCACTGATGCCTCCGTGTAAGGGGGATTTCTGTTCATGGGGGTAATGATACCGATGAA
ACGAGAGAGGATGCTCACGATACGGGTTACTGATGATGAACATGCCCGGTTACTGGAACGTTGTGAGGGT
AAACAACTGGCGGTATGGATGCGGCGGGACCAGAGAAAAATCACTCAGGGTCAATGCCAGCGCTTCGTTA
ATACAGATGTAGGTGTTCCACAGGGTAGCCAGCAGCATCCTGCGATGCAGATCCGGAACATAATGGTGCA
GGGCGCTGACTTCCGCGTTTCCAGACTTTACGAAACACGGAAACCGAAGACCATTCATGTTGTTGCTCAG
GTCGCAGACGTTTTGCAGCAGCAGTCGCTTCACGTTCGCTCGCGTATCGGTGATTCATTCTGCTAACCAG
TAAGGCAACCCCGCCAGCCTAGCCGGGTCCTCAACGACAGGAGCACGATCATGCGCACCCGTGGCCAGGA
CCCAACGCTGCCCGAGATGCGCCGCGTGCGGCTGCTGGAGATGGCGGACGCGATGGATATGTTCTGCCAA
GGGTTGGTTTGCGCATTCACAGTTCTCCGCAAGAATTGATTGGCTCCAATTCTTGGAGTGGTGAATCCGT
TAGCGAGGTGCCGCCGGCTTCCATTCAGGTCGAGGTGGCCCGGCTCCATGCACCGCGACGCAACGCGGGG
AGGCAGACAAGGTATAGGGCGGCGCCTACAATCCATGCCAACCCGTTCCATGTGCTCGCCGAGGCGGCAT
AAATCGCCGTGACGATCAGCGGTCCAATGATCGAAGTTAGGCTGGTAAGAGCCGCGAGCGATCCTTGAAG
CTGTCCCTGATGGTCGTCATCTACCTGCCTGGACAGCATGGCCTGCAACGCGGGCATCCCGATGCCGCCG
GAAGCGAGAAGAATCATAATGGGGAAGGCCATCCAGCCTCGCGTCGCGAACGCCAGCAAGACGTAGCCCA
GCGCGTCGGCCGCCATGCCGGCGATAATGGCCTGCTTCTCGCCGAAACGTTTGGTGGCGGGACCAGTGAC
GAAGGCTTGAGCGAGGGCGTGCAAGATTCCGAATACCGCAAGCGACAGGCCGATCATCGTCGCGCTCCAG
CGAAAGCGGTCCTCGCCGAAAATGACCCAGAGCGCTGCCGGCACCTGTCCTACGAGTTGCATGATAAAGA
AGACAGTCATAAGTGCGGCGACGATAGTCATGCCCCGCGCCCACCGGAAGGAGCTGACTGGGTTGAAGGC
TCTCAAGGGCATCGGTCGAGATCCCGGTGCCTAATGAGTGAGCTAACTTACATTAATTGCGTTGCGCTCA
CTGCCCGCTTTCCAGTCGGGAAACCTGTCGTGCCAGCTGCATTAATGAATCGGCCAACGCGCGGGGAGAG
GCGGTTTGCGTATTGGGCGCCAGGGTGGTTTTTCTTTTCACCAGTGAGACGGGCAACAGCTGATTGCCCT
TCACCGCCTGGCCCTGAGAGAGTTGCAGCAAGCGGTCCACGCTGGTTTGCCCCAGCAGGCGAAAATCCTG
TTTGATGGTGGTTAACGGCGGGATATAACATGAGCTGTCTTCGGTATCGTCGTATCCCACTACCGAGATA
TCCGCACCAACGCGCAGCCCGGACTCGGTAATGGCGCGCATTGCGCCCAGCGCCATCTGATCGTTGGCAA
CCAGCATCGCAGTGGGAACGATGCCCTCATTCAGCATTTGCATGGTTTGTTGAAAACCGGACATGGCACT
CCAGTCGCCTTCCCGTTCCGCTATCGGCTGAATTTGATTGCGAGTGAGATATTTATGCCAGCCAGCCAGA
CGCAGACGCGCCGAGACAGAACTTAATGGGCCCGCTAACAGCGCGATTTGCTGGTGACCCAATGCGACCA
GATGCTCCACGCCCAGTCGCGTACCGTCTTCATGGGAGAAAATAATACTGTTGATGGGTGTCTGGTCAGA
GACATCAAGAAATAACGCCGGAACATTAGTGCAGGCAGCTTCCACAGCAATGGCATCCTGGTCATCCAGC
GGATAGTTAATGATCAGCCCACTGACGCGTTGCGCGAGAAGATTGTGCACCGCCGCTTTACAGGCTTCGA
CGCCGCTTCGTTCTACCATCGACACCACCACGCTGGCACCCAGTTGATCGGCGCGAGATTTAATCGCCGC
GACAATTTGCGACGGCGCGTGCAGGGCCAGACTGGAGGTGGCAACGCCAATCAGCAACGACTGTTTGCCC
GCCAGTTGTTGTGCCACGCGGTTGGGAATGTAATTCAGCTCCGCCATCGCCGCTTCCACTTTTTCCCGCG
TTTTCGCAGAAACGTGGCTGGCCTGGTTCACCACGCGGGAAACGGTCTGATAAGAGACACCGGCATACTC
TGCGACATCGTATAACGTTACTGGTTTCACATTCACCACCCTGAATTGACTCTCTTCCGGGCGCTATCAT
GCCATACCGCGAAAGGTTTTGCGCCATTCGATGGTGTCCGGGATCTCGACGCTCTCCCTTATGCGACTCC
TGCATTAGGAAGCAGCCCAGTAGTAGGTTGAGGCCGTTGAGCACCGCCGCCGCAAGGAATGGTGCATGCA
AGGAGATGGCGCCCAACAGTCCCCCGGCCACGGGGCCTGCCACCATACCCACGCCGAAACAAGCGCTCAT
GAGCCCGAAGTGGCGAGCCCGATCTTCCCCATCGGTGATGTCGGCGATATAGGCGCCAGCAACCGCACCT
GTGGC
Features (pLannotate 1.2.2; 20 found; start..end, strand, type, name):
     62..80      +  promoter       T7 promoter: promoter for bacteriophage T7 RNA polymerase
     81..105     +  protein_bind   lac operator: The lac repressor binds to the lac operator to inhibit transcription in E. coli. This inhibition can be relieved by adding lactose or isopropyl-β-D-thiogalactopyranoside (IPTG). lac repressor encoded by lacI
    151..169     +  CDS            capTEV™ (fragment): composite tag for in vivo biotinylation, TEV protease cleavage, and 6xHis tagging
    172..4274    +  CDS            dCas9 (fragment): catalytically dead mutant of the Cas9 endonuclease from the Streptococcus pyogenes Type II CRISPR/Cas system RNA-guided DNA-binding protein that lacks endonuclease activity due to the D10A mutation in the RuvC catalytic domain and the H840A mutation in the HNH catalytic domain
   4290..5176    +  CDS            HaloTag® (fragment): modified bacterial dehalogenase that forms covalent bonds with chloroalkane derivatives
   5226..5275    +  CDS            SET1 (fragment): solubility-enhancement tag derived from T7 phage gene 10B
   5283..5330    +  terminator     T7 terminator: transcription terminator for bacteriophage T7 RNA polymerase
   5353..5457    -  CDS            TcR (fragment): tetracycline efflux protein; tet; confers resistance to tetracycline
   5514..5537    -  promoter       tet promoter (fragment): E. coli promoter for tetracycline efflux protein gene
   5654..5758    +  promoter       AmpR promoter: bla
   5759..6619    +  CDS            AmpR: β-lactamase; bla; confers resistance to ampicillin, carbenicillin, and related antibiotics
   6790..7378    +  rep_origin     ori: high-copy-number ColE1/pMB1/pBR322/pUC origin of replication
   7564..7703    -  misc_feature   bom: basis of mobility region from pBR322
   7805..7996    -  CDS            rop: Rop protein, which maintains plasmids at low copy number; rop
   8013..8393    +  CDS            YPB1_ECOLX: Protein predicted: Swiss-Prot protein existence level 4. From Escherichia coli.
   8635..9259    -  CDS            TcR (fragment): tetracycline efflux protein; tet; confers resistance to tetracycline
   9274..9295    -  protein_bind   CAP binding site: CAP binding activates transcription in the presence of cAMP. E. coli catabolite activator protein
   9308..10390   -  CDS            lacI: lac repressor; lacI; The lac repressor binds to the lac operator to inhibit transcription in E. coli. This inhibition can be relieved by adding lactose or isopropyl-β-D-thiogalactopyranoside (IPTG).
  10391..10468   -  promoter       lacI promoter: lacI
  10476..40      -  CDS            TcR (fragment) (across the origin): tetracycline efflux protein; tet; confers resistance to tetracycline
