[The description below was written by a language model from this plasmid's Addgene catalogue record and pLannotate feature annotations shown in this document.]
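Description:
pET302-6His-dCas9-Halo is a bacterial expression plasmid built on the pET302 backbone for producing a recombinant, HaloTag-fused, nuclease-deficient Cas9 protein in E. coli. The roughly 10.7 kb plasmid carries a pBR322-type ColE1 origin together with the bom region and the rop gene, which keeps copy number moderate (the catalogue lists copy number as unknown). Selection is by ampicillin through a β-lactamase gene driven by its own promoter. Several fragments of the tetracycline resistance gene and its promoter also appear in the annotation. These are non-functional remnants of the pBR322 lineage rather than a usable marker.

The expression cassette is a standard T7lac arrangement. A T7 promoter is followed immediately by a lac operator, and a plasmid-borne lacI gene under its own promoter supplies repressor, so transcription needs a host that provides T7 RNA polymerase and is induced with IPTG. The open reading frame begins with an N-terminal 6xHis tag for metal-affinity purification, which the annotation software picks up as a short fragment of a composite tag. It continues into Streptococcus pyogenes dCas9, carrying the D10A and H840A mutations that abolish cleavage while preserving guide-RNA-directed DNA binding. It ends with a C-terminal HaloTag, a modified dehalogenase that bonds covalently to chloroalkane ligands such as fluorescent dyes. A T7 terminator closes the cassette; the short "SET1" match just upstream is probably backbone-derived T7 sequence rather than a deliberate tag.

According to the associated publication title, the purified protein is used for CASFISH. In this method, dye-labelled dCas9-Halo complexed with guide RNA serves as a probe for in situ labelling of genomic loci in fixed cells.
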