Addgene plasmid #72269: pET302-6His-dCas9-Halo
Purpose: Encodes a Halo-labeled fusion of nuclease deficient Cas9
Depositing lab: Timothée Lionnet. Depositing organization: HHMI, Janelia Research Campus. Publication: CASFISH: CRISPR/Cas9-mediated in situ labeling of genomic loci in fixed cells. Deng W, Shi X, Tjian R, Lionnet T, Singer RH. Proc Natl Acad Sci U S A. 2015 Sep 22;112(38):11870-5. doi: 10.1073/pnas.1515692112. Epub 2015 Aug 31. PubMed 26324940.
Backbone
  Vector backbone: pET302
Growth in bacteria
  Bacterial resistance: Ampicillin, 100 μg/mL
  Growth temperature: 37°C
  Growth strain: DH5alpha
  Copy number: Unknown
Gene/Insert
  Gene/Insert name: His6-dCas9-Halo
  Species: Synthetic
Resource information
  A portion of this plasmid was derived from a plasmid made by: Frank Xie, Tjian lab
Terms and licenses: Academic/Nonprofit Terms; Industry Terms: Not Available to Industry
How to cite: pET302-6His-dCas9-Halo was a gift from Timothée Lionnet (Addgene plasmid # 72269 ; http://n2t.net/addgene:72269 ; RRID:Addgene_72269)
