>Addgene plasmid #72269 | pET302-6His-dCas9-Halo | addgene partial sequence | sequence record 134311 | T7 5'-TAATACGACTCACTATAGGG-3'
AAATAATTTTGTTTAAACTTTAAGAAGGAGATATACTATGCATCATCATCATCATCACGTGGATAAGAAA
TACTCAATAGGCTTAGCTATCGGCACAAATAGCGTCGGATGGGCGGTGATCACTGATGAATATAAGGTTC
CGTCTAAAAAGTTCAAGGTTCTGGGAAATACAGACCGCCACAGTATCAAAAAAAATCTTATAGGGGCTCT
TTTATTTGACAGTGGAGAGACAGCGGAAGCGACTCGTCTCAAACGGACAGCTCGTAGAAGGTATACACGT
CGGAAGAATCGTATTTGTTATCTACAGGAGATTTTTTCAAATGAGATGGCGAAAGTAGATGATAGTTTCT
TTCATCGACTTGAAGAGTCTTTTTTGGTGGAAGAAGACAAGAAGCATGAACGTCATCCTATTTTTGGAAA
TATAGTAGATGAAGTTGCTTATCATGAGAAATATCCAACTATCTATCATCTGCGAAAAAAATTGGTAGAT
TCTACTGATAAAGCGGATTTGCGCTTAATCTATTTGGCCTTAGCGCATATGATTAAGTTTCGTGGTCATT
TTTTGATTGAGGGAGATTTAAATCCTGATAATAGTGATGTGGACAAACTATTTATCCAGTTGGTACAAAC
CTACAATCAATTATTTGAAGAAAACCCTATTAACGCAAGTGGAGTAGATGCTAAAGCGATTCTTTCTGCA
CGATTGAGTAAATCAAGACGATTAGAAAATCTCATTGCTCAGCTCCCCGGTGAGAAGAAAAATGGCTTAT
TTGGGAATCTCATTGCTTTGTCATTGGGTTTGACCCCTAATTTTAAATCAAATTTTGATTTGGCAGAAGA
TGCTAAATTACAGCTTTCAAAAGATACTTACGATGATGATTTAGATAATTTATTGGCGCAAATTGGAGAT
CAATATGCTGATTTGT
