>Addgene plasmid #72269 | pET302-6His-dCas9-Halo | addgene partial sequence | sequence record 134312 | dCas9-R1 5'-TTTCAACCAATTGGCGTTTG-3'
AAGTTCACTCAAACCTCCACGTTCAGCTTTCGTTAAATTATCAAACTTACGTTGAGTGATTAACTTGGCG
TTTAGAAGTTGTCTCCAATAGTTTTTCATCTTTTTGACTACTTCTTCACTTGGAACGTTATCCGATTTAC
CACGATTTTTATCAGAACGCGTTAAGACCTTATTGTCTATTGAATCGTCTTTAAGGAAACTTTGTGGAAC
AATGGCATCGACATCATAATCACTTAAACGATTAATATCTAATTCTTGGTCCACATACATGTCTCTTCCA
TTTTGGAGATAATAGAGATAGAGCTTTTCATTTTGCAATTGAGTATTTTCAACAGGATGCTCTTTAAGAA
TCTGACTTCCTAATTCTTTGATACCTTCTTCGATTCGTTTCATACGCTCTCGCGAATTTTTCTGGCCCTT
TTGAGTTGTCTGATTTTCACGTGCCATTTCAATAACGATATTTTCTGGCTTATGCCGCCCCATTACTTTG
ACCAATTCATCAACAACTTTTACAGTCTGTAAAATACCTTTTTTAATAGCAGGGCTACCAGCTAAATTTG
CAATATGTTCATGTAAACTATCGCCTTGTCCAGACACTTGTGCTTTTTGAATGTCTTCTTTAAATGTCAA
ACTATCATCATGGATCAGCTGCATAAAATTGCGATTGGCAAAACCATCTGATTTCAAAAAATCTAATATT
GTTTTGCCAGATTGCTTATCCCTAATACCATTAATCAATTTTCGAGACAAACGTCCCCAACCAGTATAAC
GGCGACGTTTAAGCTGTTTCATCACCTTATCATCAAAGAGGTGAGCATATGTTTTAAGTCTTTCCTCAAT
CATCTCCCTATCTTCAAATAAGGTCAATGTTAAAACAATATCCTCTAAGATATCTTCATTTTCTTCATTA
TCCAAAAAATCTTTATCTTTAATAATTTTTAGCAAATCATGGTAGGTACCT
