>Addgene plasmid #72269 | pET302-6His-dCas9-Halo | addgene partial sequence | sequence record 134313 | T7term 5'-GCTAGTTATTGCTCAGCGG-3'
TCAGCTTCCTTTCGGGCTTTGTTAGCAGCCGGATCCGATTATACCTAGGCTCGAATATCATCGATCTCGA
GCTATTAACCGGAAATCTCCAGAGTAGACAGCCAGCGCGCGATCTCGCTGCCGATCAGGTCCGGGTTGTC
TTCTTGCAGCAGATTCAGACCCGGGCCGATGTCCACAGCCTTGCAGTTAGGCAGGCTTTTGGCCAGGCGA
GCGGCTTCGGCCGGTGGGATCAGAACGCCTGGGGTGCCCCAGAACAGCAGCTTCGGGACAGGGGACTGGT
GCAGCCAGTCCATGTATTCTTCGACCAGCGCGACGATGTTCGCTGGCTCACCGGCGATTGGCAGCTCGTT
TGGGAAGCGCCACAGTGGCTCGCGGTCAACAGGATTCAGGAACGGCTCGCGGTAATGGTCCATCTCGACT
TCAGTCAGCGGGCGGACGACACCCATCGGCAGCGTACCCTCGATAAAAACGTTCTGATCGATGATCAGCT
TGCGGCCGACGTCGGTGGTGCGGAAGGCCTGGAAGGTCTCGCGGGCAAATTCTGGCCATTCGTCCCAGGT
CGGGATAGGGCGGATGAACTCCATAAATGCAATACCTTTGACGCGCTCTGGATTGCGCTTGGCCCAGTGG
AAACCCAGAGCGGAGCCCCAGTCGTGAATGACCAGGACGACCTCTTCCAGACCCAGGGCTTCGATGAAGG
CATCCATGAAGCGGACGTGGTCGTCGAAGAAATAACCCAGGTCTGGTTTGTCGGATTTGCCCATACCGAT
CAGGTCTGGAGCAATGCAGCGATGGGTCGGTGCAACATGCGGGATGATGTTGCGCCACACGTAGGAGGAG
GTCGGGTTACCGTGCAGGAACAGCACAGGGGTGCCATCGCGCGGACCAACATCGACGTAGTGCATGCGCT
CGCCCAGGACTTCCACATAATGGGGGTCGAATGGAAAGCCAGTACCGATTTCTGCAGATCTGGAGCCACC
GTCACCTCCTAGCTGACTCAAATCAATGCGTGTTTCATAAAGACCAGTGATGGATTGATGGATAAGAGTG
GCATCTAAAACTTCTTTTGTAGACGTATATCGTTTACGATCA
